>Addgene plasmid #170890 | pGREAT2 | addgene full sequence | sequence record 344598 | Addgene NGS Result
TAACGGATCCGGTCTCAGGAGTGAGACTTTTCAACAAAGGGTAATATCGGGAAACCTCCTCGGATTCCAT
TGCCCAGCTATCTGTCACTTCATCGAAAGGACAGTAGAAAAGGAAGGTGGCTCCTACAAATGCCATCATT
GCGATAAAGGAAAGGCTATCGTTCAAGATGCCTCTACCGACAGTGGTCCCAAAGATGGACCCCCACCCAC
GAGGAACATCGTGGAAAAAGAAGATGTTCCAACCACGTCCTCAAAGCAAGTGGATTGATGTGATATCTCC
ACTGACGTAAGGGATGACGCACAATCCCACTATCCTTCGCAAGACCCTTCCTCTATATAAGGAAGTTCAT
TTCATTTGGAGAGGACAGGCTTCTTGAGATCCTTCAACAATTACCAACAACAACAAACAACAAACAACAT
TACAATTACTATTTACAATTACAGTCGACTCTAGAGGATAATGGAGAGAGAGAAGAACGTGGTGTACGGC
CCCGAGCCCAAGCACCCTCTGGGCAACTTCACCGCCGGCGAGATGCTGTACAACGCTCTGCACAAGCACT
CCCACATCCCCCAGGCCATCCTGGACGTGATGGGCAACGAGTCCCTTTCCTACCAGGAGTTCTTCGACAC
TACTGTGAAGCTGGGCCAGAGCCTCCAGAACTGTGGCTACAAGATGAACGATGTCGTGTCGATCTGTGCA
GAGAACAACAAGAGATTCTTCATCCCCATCATCTCCGCCTGGTACATCGGCATGGTGGTGGCCCCTGTGA
ACGAGGACTATATCCCAGACGAGCTGTGTAAAGTGACCGGCATCTCCAAGCCGATCCTGGTCTTTACCAC
TAGGAAGATCCTGCCTAAGGTTTTGGAGGTTAAAGACAGAACCAACTACATAAAGAGGATCATCATACTG
GACTCTGAAGAGAACCTGCTGGGCTGCGAGAGCCTGCACAACTTCATGTCCAGGTACTCCGACAACAACC
TCCAAACATTCAAGCCTCTGCACTACGACCCTGTGGACCAGGTAGCCGCCATCCTGTGCTCCTCCGGCAC
AACCGGCCTGCCTAAAGGCGTGATGCAGACCCACAGGAACATCTGTGTGAGACTCACACACGCATCTGAC
CCCAGAGTGGGTACACAACTCATCCCCGGCGTATCCGTGCTGGCCTACCTGCCATTCTTCCACGCCTTCG
GCTTCAGTATCAACCTGGGCTATTTCATGGTGGGCCTGAGAGTGGTGATGCTCCGAAGGTTTAACCAGGA
GGTGTTCCTGAAGGCCATCCAGGACTACGAGGTGAGGAGCGTGATCAACGTTCCCTCCACAATCCTGTTC
CTGTCCAAGAGCCCTCTGGTGGACAAGTACGACCTATCCACCCTGGCGGAGCTGTGCTGTGGAGCCGCTC
CTCTGGCGAAGGAGGTGGCCGAGATCGCCGTGAAGAGGCTGAACCTGCCAGGGATACGGTGTGGCTACGG
TCTAACAGAGTCTACCTCCGCCAACATCCATACTCTGCACAACGAGTTCAAGTCCGGCTCCCTGGGCAAG
GTGACACCTTACATGGCCGCCAAGATCATCGACAGGAACACCGGCGAGGCCCTGGGTCCAAACCAGGTGG
GCGAGCTGTGCATCTGGGGACCTATGGTAACAAAAGGCTATGTGAACAACCCACAGGCTACTAAGGAGGC
CATCGACGACGACGGCTGGCTGCACTCTGGCGACTTCGGCTACTACGACGAGGACGAGTATTTCTACATC
GTGGACCGGTACAAGGAGCTGATCAAATACAAGGGCTATCAGGTCGCCCCTGTGGAGCTGGAGGAGATCC
TCCTTCAGCACCCAGGCATCAGGGACGTGGCCGTCGTGGGTATCCCTGACATCGAGGCCGGCGAGCTGCC
AGCCGGCTTCGTGGTGAAGCAGCCCGGCGCCCAACTCACCGCTAAGGAGGTGTACGACTTCCTGGCCCAG
AGGGTGTCTCACTCCAAGTACCTGAGGGGCGGCGTAAGGTTCGTGGACTCTATCCCCAGGAACGTGACAG
GCAAGATTAGTCGAAAAGAGCTGAGGGAGGCCCTGATGGAGAAGGCTTCTAAGCTGTAAGCTTGGAATGG
ATCTTCGATCCCGATCGTTCAAACATTTGGCAATAAAGTTTCTTAAGATTGAATCCTGTTGCCGGTCTTG
CGACGATTATCATATAATTTCTGTTGAATTACGTTAAGCATGTAATAATTAACATGTAATGCATGACGTT
ATTTATGAGATGGGTTTTTATGATTAGAGTCCCGCAATTATACATTTAATACGCGATAGAAAACAAAATA
TAGCGCGCAAACTAGGATAAATTATCGCGCGCGGTGTCATCTATGTTACTAGATCGGGAATTGCCAAGCT
AATTCTTGAAGATGAAAGGGCCTCGTGATACGCCTATTTTTATAGGTTAATGTCATGATAATAATGGTTT
CTTAGACGTCAGGTGGCACTTTTCGGGGAAATGTGCGCGGAACCCCTATTTGTTTATTTTTCTAAATACA
TTCAAATATGTATCCGCTCATGAGACAATAACCCTGATAAATGCTTCAATAATGGGACCGACTCGCGCTG
TCAGGAGATACATGAGAATTAAGGGAGTCACGGTATGACCCCCGCCGATGACGCGGGACAAGCCGTTTTA
CGTTTGGAACTGACAGAACCGCAACGTTGAAGGAGCCACTGAGCCGCGGGTTTCTGGAGTTTAATGAGCT
AAGCACATACGTCAGAAACCATTATTGCGCGTTCAAAAGTCGCCTAAGGTCACTATCAGCTAGCAAATAT
TTCTTGTCAAAAATGCTCCACTGACGTTCCATAAATTCCCCTCGGTATCCAATTAGAGTCTCATATTCAC
TCTCAACTCGATCGAGGCAATGGAGAACATGGAGAACGACGAGAACATTGTGGTGGGACCCAAGCCGTTC
TACCCGATCGAGGAGGGTTCCGCTGGCACCCAGCTGCGCAAGTACATGGAGCGCTACGCTAAGCTGGGTG
CTATCGCCTTCACCAACGCCGTGACCGGTGTGGATTACTCCTACGCCGAGTACCTGGAGAAGTCCTGCTG
CCTCGGAAAGGCCCTGCAGAACTACGGTCTGGTCGTGGATGGCCGCATTGCCCTCTGCTCGGAGAACTGC
GAGGAGTTCTTCATTCCCGTGATCGCTGGTCTGTTCATCGGAGTCGGCGTTGCCCCAACCAACGAGATCT
ACACCCTGCGCGAGCTGGTCCACAGCCTGGGTATCAGCAAGCCGACCATCGTTTTCTCGAGCAAGAAGGG
CCTCGACAAGGTTATCACCGTGCAAAAAACCGTCACCACCATCAAGACCATCGTTATCCTGGATTCCAAG
GTTGACTACCGCGGTTACCAGTGCCTCGACACCTTCATCAAGCGTAACACCCCACCCGGCTTCCAAGCCT
CCTCCTTCAAAACCGTGGAGGTTGATCGCAAGGAGCAGGTGGCCCTGATCATGAACTCCTCCGGCTCCAC
CGGTCTGCCAAAGGGCGTGCAGCTGACCCACGAGAACACCGTCACCCGCTTCTCGCATGCCCGTGATCCC
ATCTACGGCAACCAGGTGTCCCCAGGCACCGCCGTCCTGACCGTCGTGCCCCTCCACCACGGCTTCGGCA
TGTTCACCACTCTCGGCTACTTGATCTGCGGCTTCCGTGTGGTGATGCTGACTAAGTTCGACGAGGAGAC
TTTCCTCAAGACCCTGCAAGACTACAAGTGCACTTACGTGATCCTGGTGCCGACCCTGTTCGCCATCCTG
AACAAGAGCGAGCTGTTGAACAAATACGACCTGTCGAACCTGGTGGAGATCGCTTCCGGCGGCGCCCCAC
TGTCGAAGGAAGTTGGCGAGGCCGTTGCTCGCCGCTTCAACCTGCCCGGCGTCCGTCAGGGTTACGGCCT
GACCGAGACTACCTCGGCTATCATCATCACCCCCGAGGGCGACGATAAGCCCGGCGCTTCCGGCAAGGTT
GTTCCACTCTTCAAAGCCAAGGTGATCGACCTGGACACCAAGAAGTCCCTGGGTCCCAACCGTCGCGGAG
AAGTGTGCGTCAAGGGCCCCATGCTGATGAAGGGCTACGTCAACAACCCAGAGGCCACCAAGGAGTTGAT
CGACGAGGAGGGCTGGCTGCACACTGGTGACATCGGTTACTACGACGAAGAGAAGCACTTCTTCATCGTT
GACCGCCTGAAGTCCTTGATCAAGTACAAGGGCTACCAGGTTCCCCCCGCCGAGCTCGAGAGCGTCCTGC
TGCAGCACCCCTCCATTTTCGATGCCGGAGTGGCCGGTGTCCCCGATCCCGTGGCTGGCGAGCTGCCAGG
TGCCGTCGTCGTGCTGGAGTCCGGCAAGAACATGACCGAGAAGGAAGTGATGGATTACGTGGCCTCGCAA
GTGTCCAACGCCAAGCGCCTGCGCGGCGGCGTGCGCTTCGTGGATGAGGTGCCCAAGGGCCTCACCGGAA
AGATCGACGGTCGCGCTATCCGCGAGATCCTCAAGAAGCCCGTGGCCAAGATGTGAGCTTGGAATGGATC
TTCGATCCCGATCGTTCAAACATTTGGCAATAAAGTTTCTTAAGATTGAATCCTGTTGCCGGTCTTGCGA
CGATTATCATATAATTTCTGTTGAATTACGTTAAGCATGTAATAATTAACATGTAATGCATGACGTTATT
TATGAGATGGGTTTTTATGATTAGAGTCCCGCAATTATACATTTAATACGCGATAGAAAACAAAATATAG
CGCGCAAACTAGGATAAATTATCGCGCGCGGTGTCATCTATGTTACTAGATCGGGAATTGCCAAGCTAAT
TCTTGAAGATGAAAGGGCCTCGTGATACGCCTATTTTTATAGGTTAATGTCATGATAATAATGGTTTCTT
AGACGTCAGGTGGCACTTTTCGGGGAAATGTGCGCGGAACCCCTATTTGTTTATTTTTCTAAATACATTC
AAATATGTATCCGCTCATGAGACAATAACCCTGATAAATGCTTCAATAATGGGACCGACTCGCGCTGTCA
TGAGACCGGATCCTGACAGGATATATTGGCGGGTAAACTAAGTCGCTGTATGTGTTTGTTTGAGATCTCA
TGTGAGCAAAAGGCCAGCAAAAGGCCAGGAACCGTAAAAAGGCCGCGTTGCTGGCGTTTTTCCATAGGCT
CCGCCCCCCTGACGAGCATCACAAAAATCGACGCTCAAGTCAGAGGTGGCGAAACCCGACAGGACTATAA
AGATACCAGGCGTTTCCCCCTGGAAGCTCCCTCGTGCGCTCTCCTGTTCCGACCCTGCCGCTTACCGGAT
ACCTGTCCGCCTTTCTCCCTTCGGGAAGCGTGGCGCTTTCTCATAGCTCACGCTGTAGGTATCTCAGTTC
GGTGTAGGTCGTTCGCTCCAAGCTGGGCTGTGTGCACGAACCCCCCGTTCAGCCCGACCGCTGCGCCTTA
TCCGGTAACTATCGTCTTGAGTCCAACCCGGTAAGACACGACTTATCGCCACTGGCAGCAGCCACTGGTA
ACAGGATTAGCAGAGCGAGGTATGTAGGCGGTGCTACAGAGTTCTTGAAGTGGTGGCCTAACTACGGCTA
CACTAGAAGAACAGTATTTGGTATCTGCGCTCTGCTGAAGCCAGTTACCTTCGGAAGAAGAGTTGGTAGC
TCTTGATCCGGCAAACAAACCACCGCTGGTAGCGGTGGTTTTTTTGTTTGCAAGCAGCAGATTACGCGCA
GAAAAAAAGGATCTCAAGAAGATCCTTTGATCTTTTCTACGGGGTCTGACGCTCAGTGGAACGAAAACTC
ACGTTAAGGGATTTTGGTCATGAGATTATCAAAAAGGATCTTCACCTAGATCCTTTTAAATTAAAAATGA
AGTTTTAAATCAATCTAAAGTATATATGTGTAACATTGGTCTAGTGATTATTTGCCGACTACCTTGGTGA
TCTCGCCTTTCACGTAGTGGACAAATTCTTCCAACTGATCTGCGCGCGAGGCCAAGCGATCTTCTTCTTG
TCCAAGATAAGCCTGTCTAGCTTCAAGTATGACGGGCTGATACTGGGCCGGCAGGCGCTCCATTGCCCAG
TCGGCAGCGACATCCTTCGGCGCGATTTTGCCGGTTACTGCGCTGTACCAAATGCGGGACAACGTAAGCA
CTACATTTCGCTCATCACCAGCCCAGTCGGGCGGCGAGTTCCATAGCGTTAAGGTTTCATTTAGCGCCTC
AAATAGATCCTGTTCAGGAACCGGATCAAAGAGTTCCTCCGCCGCTGGACCTACCAAGGCAACGCTATGT
TCTCTTGCTTTTGTCAGCAAGATAGCCAGATCAATGTCGATCGTGGCTGGCTCGAAGATACCTGCAAGAA
TGTCATTGCGCTGCCATTCTCCAAATTGCAGTTCGCGCTTAGCTGGATAACGCCACGGAATGATGTCGTC
GTGCACAACAATGGTGACTTCTACAGCGCGGAGAATCTCGCTCTCTCCAGGGGAAGCCGAAGTTTCCAAA
AGGTCGTTGATCAAAGCTCGCCGCGTTGTTTCATCAAGCCTTACGGTCACCGTAACCAGCAAATCAATAT
CACTGTGTGGCTTCAGGCCGCCATCCACTGCGGAGCCGTACAAATGTACGGCCAGCAACGTCGGTTCGAG
ATGGCGCTCGATGACGCCAACTACCTCTGATAGTTGAGTCGATACTTCGGCGATCACCGCTTCCCTCATA
ATGTTTAACTTTGTTTTAGGGCGACTGCCCTGCTGCGTAACATCGTTGCTGCTCCATAACATCAAACATC
GACCCACGGCGTAACGCGCTTGCTGCTTGGATGCCCGAGGCATAGACTGTACCCCAAAAAAACAGTCATA
ACAAGCCATGAAAACCGCCACTGCGCCGTTACCACCGCTGCGTTCGGTCAAGGTTCTGGACCAGTTGCGT
GAGCGCATACGCTACTTGCATTACAGCTTACGAACCGAACAGGCTTATGTCCACTGGGTTCGTGCCTTCA
TCCGTTTCCACGGTGTGCGTCACCCGGCAACCTTGGGTAGCAGCGAAGTCGAGGCATTTCTGTCCTGGCT
GGAACACCCCTTGTATTACTGTTTATGTAAGCAGACAGTTTTATTGTTCATGATGATATATTTTTATCTT
GTGCAATGTAACATCAGAGATTTTGAGACACAACGTGGCTTTGTTGAATAAATCGAACTTTTGCTGAGTT
GAAGGATCAGATCACGCATCTTCCCGACAACGCAGACCGTTCCGTGGCAAAGCAAAAGTTCAAAATCACC
AACTGGTCCACCTACAACAAAGCTCTCATCAACCGTGGCTCCCTCACTTTCTGGCTGGATGATGGGGCGA
TTCAGGCGATCCCCATCCAACAGCCCGCCGTCGAGCGGGCTTTTTTATCCCCGGAAGCCTGTGGATAGAG
GGTAGTTATCCACGTGAAACCGCTAATGCCCCGCAAAGCCTTGATTCACGGGGCTTTCCGGCCCGCTCCA
AAAACTATCCACGTGAAATCGCTAATCAGGGTACGTGAAATCGCTAATCGGAGTACGTGAAATCGCTAAT
AAGGTCACGTGAAATCGCTAATCAAAAAGGCACGTGAGAACGCTAATAGCCCTTTCAGATCAACAGCTTG
CAAACACCCCTCGCTCCGGCAAGTAGTTACAGCAAGTAGTATGTTCAATTAGCTTTTCAATTATGAATAT
ATATATCAATTATTGGTCGCCCTTGGCTTGTGGACAATGCGCTACGCGCACCGGCTCCGCCCGTGGACAA
CCGCAAGCGGTTGCCCACCGTCGAGCGCCTTTGCCCACAACCCGGCGGCCGGCCGCAACAGATCGTTTTA
TAAATTTTTTTTTTTGAAAAAGAAAAAGCCCGAAAGGCGGCAACCTCTCGGGCTTCTGGATTTCCGATCC
CCGGAATTAGATCTTGGCAGGATATATTGTGGTG
Features (pLannotate 1.2.2; 18 found; start..end, strand, type, name):
     22..367     +  promoter       CaMV 35S promoter: strong constitutive promoter from cauliflower mosaic virus
    319..365     +  promoter       minimal CaMV 35S promoter: minimal 35S promoter from cauliflower mosaic virus
    387..442     +  misc_feature   TMV Ω: translational enhancer from the tobacco mosaic virus 5'-leader sequence (Gallie et al., 1988)
   1198..1214    -  promoter       dU6-3 promoter (fragment): RNA polymerase III promoter for Drosophila U6-3 snRNA (Port et al., 2014)
   2113..2365    +  terminator     NOS terminator: nopaline synthase terminator and poly(A) signal
   2486..2573    +  promoter       AmpR promoter (fragment): bla
   2676..2855    +  promoter       NOS promoter: nopaline synthase promoter
   2914..4533    +  CDS            LUCI_LUCCR: Experimental evidence at protein level: Swiss-Prot protein existence level 1. Produces green light with a wavelength of 544 nm. From Luciola cruciata (Japanese firefly) (Genji firefly).
   4560..4812    +  terminator     NOS terminator: nopaline synthase terminator and poly(A) signal
   4933..5020    +  promoter       AmpR promoter (fragment): bla
   5054..5078    +  misc_feature   RB T-DNA repeat: right border repeat from nopaline C58 T-DNA
   5169..5757    -  rep_origin     ori: high-copy-number ColE1/pMB1/pBR322/pUC origin of replication
   5931..6719    -  CDS            aadA: S3AD_ECOLX - Experimental evidence at protein level: Swiss-Prot protein existence level 1. Mediates bacterial resistance to the antibiotics streptomycin and spectinomycin. From Escherichia coli.
   6726..6782    -  CDS            GmR (fragment): gentamycin acetyltransferase; aacC1; confers resistance to gentamycin
   6958..6981    -  promoter       Pc promoter (fragment): intI1 (promoter lies within the coding sequence); class 1 integron promoter
   7257..7358    +  CDS            TRA2_ECOLX (fragment): Protein predicted: Swiss-Prot protein existence level 4. Required for transposition of transposon Tn903. From Escherichia coli.
   7363..7798    +  rep_origin     pSa ori: origin of replication from bacterial plasmid pSa
   7925..3       +  misc_feature   LB T-DNA repeat (across the origin): left border repeat from nopaline C58 T-DNA (truncated)
