>Addgene plasmid #170890 | pGREAT2 Sequencing Result | analyzer sequence | sequence record 335146
CTGTAGAAGTCACCATTGTTGTGCACGACGACATCATTCCGTGGCGTTATCCAGCTAAGCGCGAACTGCA
ATTTGGAGAATGGCAGCGCAATGACATTCTTGCAGGTATCTTCGAGCCAGCCACGATCGACATTGATCTG
GCTATCTTGCTGACAAAAGCAAGAGAACATAGCGTTGCCTTGGTAGGTCCAGCGGCGGAGGAACTCTTTG
ATCCGGTTCCTGAACAGGATCTATTTGAGGCGCTAAATGAAACCTTAACGCTATGGAACTCGCCGCCCGA
CTGGGCTGGTGATGAGCGAAATGTAGTGCTTACGTTGTCCCGCATTTGGTACAGCGCAGTAACCGGCAAA
ATCGCGCCGAAGGATGTCGCTGCCGACTGGGCAATGGAGCGCCTGCCGGCCCAGTATCAGCCCGTCATAC
TTGAAGCTAGACAGGCTTATCTTGGACAAGAAGAAGATCGCTTGGCCTCGCGCGCAGATCAGTTGGAAGA
ATTTGTCCACTACGTGAAAGGCGAGATCACCAAGGTAGTCGGCAAATAATCACTAGACCAATGTTACACA
TATATACTTTAGATTGATTTAAAACTTCATTTTTAATTTAAAAGGATCTAGGTGAAGATCCTTTTTGATA
ATCTCATGACCAAAATCCCTTAACGTGAGTTTTCGTTCCACTGAGCGTCAGACCCCGTAGAAAAGATCAA
AGGATCTTCTTGAGATCCTTTTTTTCTGCGCGTAATCTGCTGCTTGCAAACAAAAAAACCACCGCTACCA
GCGGTGGTTTGTTTGCCGGATCAAGAGCTACCAACTCTTCTTCCGAAGGTAACTGGCTTCAGCAGAGCGC
AGATACCAAATACTGTTCTTCTAGTGTAGCCGTAGTTAGGCCACCACTTCAAGAACTCTGTAGCACCGCC
TACATACCTCGCTCTGCTAATCCTGTTACCAGTGGCTGCTGCCAGTGGCGATAAGTCGTGTCTTACCGGG
TTGGACTCAAGACGATAGTTACCGGATAAGGCGCAGCGGTCGGGCTGAACGGGGGGTTCGTGCACACAGC
CCAGCTTGGAGCGAACGACCTACACCGAACTGAGATACCTACAGCGTGAGCTATGAGAAAGCGCCACGCT
TCCCGAAGGGAGAAAGGCGGACAGGTATCCGGTAAGCGGCAGGGTCGGAACAGGAGAGCGCACGAGGGAG
CTTCCAGGGGGAAACGCCTGGTATCTTTATAGTCCTGTCGGGTTTCGCCACCTCTGACTTGAGCGTCGAT
TTTTGTGATGCTCGTCAGGGGGGCGGAGCCTATGGAAAAACGCCAGCAACGATGTTACGCAGCAGGGCAG
TCGCCCTAAAACAAAGTTAAACATTATGAGGGAAGCGGTGATCGCCGAAGTATCGACTCAACTATCAGAG
GTAGTTGGCGTCATCGAGCGCCATCTCGAACCGACGTTGCTGGCCGTACATTTGTACGGCTCCGCAGTGG
ATGGCGGCCTGAAGCCACACAGTGATATTGATTTGCTGGTTACGGTGACCGTAAGGCTTGATGAAACAAC
GCGGCGAGCTTTGATCAACGACCTTTTGGAAACTTCGGCTTCCCCTGGAGAGAGCGAGATTCTCCGCG
Features (pLannotate 1.2.2; 3 found; start..end, strand, type, name):
    710..1298    +  rep_origin     ori: high-copy-number ColE1/pMB1/pBR322/pUC origin of replication
   1304..1349    +  CDS            GmR (fragment): gentamycin acetyltransferase; aacC1; confers resistance to gentamycin
   1356..536     +  CDS            aadA (across the origin): S3AD_ECOLX - Experimental evidence at protein level: Swiss-Prot protein existence level 1. Mediates bacterial resistance to the antibiotics streptomycin and spectinomycin. From Escherichia coli.
