[The description below was written by a language model from this plasmid's Addgene catalogue record and pLannotate feature annotations shown in this document.]
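Description:
pGREAT2 is a plant binary expression plasmid built in the GoldenBraid modular cloning system on the pDGB1_omega1 backbone. It carries two transcriptional units placed between nopaline-type T-DNA left and right border repeats for Agrobacterium-mediated delivery. In E. coli it is maintained at high copy from a ColE1/pUC-type origin and selected with spectinomycin through the aadA gene. It also has a pSa origin, and the depositor notes that the helper plasmid pSOUP is needed for replication in Agrobacterium. The insert was assembled through Esp3I sites that were destroyed in cloning, and the whole two-unit module can be released with BsaI for further GoldenBraid assembly.

The first unit places E-Luc, an enhanced beetle luciferase from Pyrearinus termitilluminans, under the CaMV 35S promoter followed by the TMV omega translational enhancer, and it ends in a NOS terminator. A silent change in E-Luc removes an internal BbsI site. The automated annotation does not label the E-Luc coding sequence, but the unannotated stretch between the omega leader and the first NOS terminator is where it would lie. The second unit drives Red-F, an S286Y red-shifted mutant of Luciola cruciata firefly luciferase, from the NOS promoter with a second NOS terminator. Small hits such as the dU6-3, AmpR promoter, GmR and Tn903 fragments appear to be incidental matches or backbone remnants.

Because the two luciferases emit different colours from one T-DNA, the construct serves as a ratiometric dual-colour reporter. Per the associated publication title, the system is meant for fast characterisation of transcriptional regulatory elements in plants. The second, shorter sequence record covers only the origin and aadA portion of the backbone.
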