Addgene plasmid #170890: pGREAT2
Purpose: GoldenBraid Double Transcriptional Unit - p35SoTMV_E-Luc_NOSt+pNOS_Red-F_NOSt
Depositing lab: Markita Landry. Depositing organization: University of California, Berkeley. Publication: A Ratiometric Dual Color Luciferase Reporter for Fast Characterization of Transcriptional Regulatory Elements in Plants. Gonzalez-Grandio E, Demirer GS, Ma W, Brady S, Landry MP. ACS Synth Biol. 2021 Sep 14. doi: 10.1021/acssynbio.1c00248. PubMed 34520169.
Backbone
  Vector backbone: pDGB1_omega1
  Backbone manufacturer: Diego Orzaez Lab
  Backbone size w/o insert (bp): 2925
  Vector type: Plant Expression, Luciferase, Synthetic Biology
Growth in bacteria
  Bacterial resistance: Spectinomycin, 50 μg/mL
  Growth temperature: 37°C
  Growth strain: DH5alpha
  Copy number: High Copy
Gene/Insert
  Gene/Insert name: E-Luc (alt name: Enhanced beetle luciferase)
  Species: Pyrearinus termitilluminans (E-Luc) and Luciola curciata (Red-F)
  Insert size (bp): 5019
  Mutation: c.375C>T silent mutation to remove BbsI site (E-Luc), p.S286Y Red mutant (RedF)
  Promoter: p35SoTMV
  Cloning method: Restriction Enzyme; 5′ cloning site Esp3I (destroyed during cloning); 3′ cloning site Esp3I (destroyed during cloning)
  Sequencing primers: 5′ GGGAAACGCCTGGTATCTTT; 3′ CCGATCCCCGGAATTAGATC
Terms and licenses: Academic/Nonprofit Terms; Industry Terms: Not Available to Industry
Depositor comments: Encodes both E-Luc and Red-F transcriptional units. Insert can be excised by BsaI digestion. Requires pSOUP for replication in agrobacterium . Please visit https://www.biorxiv.org/content/10.1101/2021.05.26.443018v2 to read the preprint on bioRxiv
How to cite: pGREAT2 was a gift from Markita Landry (Addgene plasmid # 170890 ; http://n2t.net/addgene:170890 ; RRID:Addgene_170890)
